>Addgene plasmid #66435 | MRGPRD-Tango | depositor partial sequence | sequence record 113483 | empty Tango
GACGGATCGGGAGATCTCCCGATCCCCTATGGTGCACTCTCAGTACAATCTGCTCTGATGCCGCATAGTT
AAGCCAGTATCTGCTCCCTGCTTGTGTGTTGGAGGTCGCTGAGTAGTGCGCGAGCAAAATTTAAGCTACA
ACAAGGCAAGGCTTGACCGACAATTGCATGAAGAATCTGCTTAGGGTTAGGCGTTTTGCGCTGCTTCGCG
ATGTACGGGCCAGATATACGCGTTGACATTGATTATTGACTAGTTATTAATAGTAATCAATTACGGGGTC
ATTAGTTCATAGCCCATATATGGAGTTCCGCGTTACATAACTTACGGTAAATGGCCCGCCTGGCTGACCG
CCCAACGACCCCCGCCCATTGACGTCAATAATGACGTATGTTCCCATAGTAACGCCAATAGGGACTTTCC
ATTGACGTCAATGGGTGGAGTATTTACGGTAAACTGCCCACTTGGCAGTACATCAAGTGTATCATATGCC
AAGTACGCCCCCTATTGACGTCAATGACGGTAAATGGCCCGCCTGGCATTATGCCCAGTACATGACCTTA
TGGGACTTTCCTACTTGGCAGTACATCTACGTATTAGTCATCGCTATTACCATGGTGATGCGGTTTTGGC
AGTACATCAATGGGCGTGGATAGCGGTTTGACTCACGGGGATTTCCAAGTCTCCACCCCATTGACGTCAA
TGGGAGTTTGTTTTGGCACCAAAATCAACGGGACTTTCCAAAATGTCGTAACAACTCCGCCCCATTGACG
CAAATGGGCGGTAGGCGTGTACGGTGGGAGGTCTATATAAGCAGAGCTCTCTGGCTAACTAGAGAACCCA
CTGCTTACTGGCTTATCGAAATTAATACGACTCACTATAGGGAGACCCAAGCTGGCTAGCGTTTAAACTT
AAGCTTGGTACCGAGCTCGGATCCACTAGTCCAGTGTGGTGGAATTCTGCAGATATCCAGCACAGTGGCG
GCCGCGCCACCATGAAGACGATCATCGCCCTGAGCTACATCTTCTGCCTGGTATTCGCCGACTACAAGGA
CGATGATGACGCCAGCATCGATACCGGTGGACGCACCCCACCCAGCCTGGGTCCCCAAGATGAGTCCTGC
ACCACCGCCAGCTCCTCCCTGGCCAAGGACACTTCATCGACCGGTGAGAACCTGTACTTCCAGCTAAGAT
TAGATAAAAGTAAAGTGATTAACAGCGCATTAGAGCTGCTTAATGAGGTCGGAATCGAAGGTTTAACAAC
CCGTAAACTCGCCCAGAAGCTAGGTGTAGAGCAGCCTACATTGTATTGGCATGTAAAAAATAAGCGGGCT
TTGCTCGACGCCTTAGCCATTGAGATGTTAGATAGGCACCATACTCACTTTTGCCCTTTAGAAGGGGAAA
GCTGGCAAGATTTTTTACGTAATAACGCTAAAAGTTTTAGATGTGCTTTACTAAGTCATCGCGATGGAGC
AAAAGTACATTTAGGTACACGGCCTACAGAAAAACAGTATGAAACTCTCGAAAATCAATTAGCCTTTTTA
TGCCAACAAGGTTTTTCACTAGAGAATGCATTATATGCACTCAGCGCTGTGGGGCATTTTACTTTAGGTT
GCGTATTGGAAGATCAAGAGCATCAAGTCGCTAAAGAAGAAAGGGAAACACCTACTACTGATAGTATGCC
GCCATTATTACGACAAGCTATCGAATTATTTGATCACCAAGGTGCAGAGCCAGCCTTCTTATTCGGCCTT
GAATTGATCATATGCGGATTAGAAAAACAACTTAAATGTGAAAGTGGGTCCGCGTACAGCCGCGCGCGTA
CGAAAAACAATTACGGGTCTACCATCGAGGGCCTGCTCGATCTCCCGGACGACGACGCCCCCGAAGAGGC
GGGGCTGGCGGCTCCGCGCCTGTCCTTTCTCCCCGCGGGACACACGCGCAGACTGTCGACGGCCCCCCCG
ACCGATGTCAGCCTGGGGGACGAGCTCCACTTAGACGGCGAGGACGTGGCGATGGCGCATGCCGACGCGC
TAGACGATTTCGATCTGGACATGTTGGGGGACGGGGATTCCCCGGGTCCGGGATTTACCCCCCACGACTC
CGCCCCCTACGGCGCTCTGGATATGGCCGACTTCGAGTTTGAGCAGATGTTTACCGATGCCCTTGGAATT
GACGAGTACGGTGGGTAGCTCGAGTCTAGAGGGCCCGTTTAAACCCGCTGATCAGCCTCGACTGTGCCTT
CTAGTTGCCAGCCATCTGTTGTTTGCCCCTCCCCCGTGCCTTCCTTGACCCTGGAAGGTGCCACTCCCAC
TGTCCTTTCCTAATAAAATGAGGAAATTGCATCGCATTGTCTGAGTAGGTGTCATTCTATTCTGGGGGGT
GGGGTGGGGCAGGACAGCAAGGGGGAGGATTGGGAAGACAATAGCAGGCATGCTGGGGATGCGGTGGGCT
CTATGGCTTCTGAGGCGGAAAGAACCAGCTGGGGCTCTAGGGGGTATCCCC
[124 nt withheld, positions 2502-2625]
C
[91 nt withheld, positions 2627-2717]
A
[49 nt withheld, positions 2719-2767]
CCTTTGACGTTGGAGTCCACGTTCTTT
[37 nt withheld, positions 2795-2831]
ACCCTATCTCGGTCTATTCTTTTGATTTATAAGGGATTTTGCCGATTTCGGCCTATTGGTTAAAAAATGA
GCTGATTTAACAAAAATTTAACGCGAATTAATTCTGTGGAATGTGTGTCAGTTAGGGTGTGGAAAGTCCC
CAGGCTCCCCAGCAGGCAGAAGTATGCAAAGCATGCATCTCAATTAGTCAGCAACCAGGTGTGGAAAGTC
CCCAGGCTCCCCAGCAGGCAGAAGTATGCAAAGCATGCATCTCAATTAGTCAGCAACCATAGTCCCGCCC
CTAACTCCGCCCATCCCGCCCCTAACTCCGCCCAGTTCCGCCCATTCTCCGCCCCATGGCTGACTAATTT
TTTTTATTTATGCAGAGGCCGAGGCCGCCTCTGCCTCTGAGCTATTCCAGAAGTAGTGAGGAGGCTTTTT
TGGAGGCCTAGGCTTTTGCAAAAAGCTCCCGGGAGCTTGTATATCCATTTTCGGATCTGATCAAGAGACA
GGATGAGGATCGTTTCGCATGATTGAACAAGATGGATTGCACGCAGGTTCTCCGGCCGCTTGGGTGGAGA
GGCTATTCGGCTATGACTGGGCACAACAGACAATCGGCTGCTCTGATGCCGCCGTGTTCCGGCTGTCAGC
GCAGGGGCGCCCGGTTCTTTTTGTCAAGACCGACCTGTCCGGTGCCCTGAATGAACTGCAGGACGAGGCA
GCGCGGCTATCGTGGCTGGCCACGACGGGCGTTCCTTGCGCAGCTGTGCTCGACGTTGTCACTGAAGCGG
GAAGGGACTGGCTGCTATTGGGCGAAGTGCCGGGGCAGGATCTCCTGTCATCTCACCTTGCTCCTGCCGA
GAAAGTATCCATCATGGCTGATGCAATGCGGCGGCTGCATACGCTTGATCCGGCTACCTGCCCATTCGAC
CACCAAGCGAAACATCGCATCGAGCGAGCACGTACTCGGATGGAAGCCGGTCTTGTCGATCAGGATGATC
TGGACGAAGAGCATCAGGGGCTCGCGCCAGCCGAACTGTTCGCCAGGCTCAAGGCGCGCATGCCCGACGG
CGAGGATCTCGTCGTGACCCATGGCGATGCCTGCTTGCCGAATATCATGGTGGAAAATGGCCGCTTTTCT
GGATTCATCGACTGTGGCCGGCTGGGTGTGGCGGACCGCTATCAGGACATAGCGTTGGCTACCCGTGATA
TTGCTGAAGAGCTTGGCGGCGAATGGGCTGACCGCTTCCTCGTGCTTTACGGTATCGCCGCTCCCGATTC
GCAGCGCATCGCCTTCTATCGCCTTCTTGACGAGTTCTTCTGAGCGGGACTCTGGGGTTCGAAATGACCG
ACCAAGCGACGCCCAACCTGCCATCACGAGATTTCGATTCCACCGCCGCCTTCTATGAAAGGTTGGGCTT
CGGAATCGTTTTCCGGGACGCCGGCTGGATGATCCTCCAGCGCGGGGATCTCATGCTGGAGTTCTTCGCC
CACCCCAACTTGTTTATTGCAGCTTATAATGGTTACAAATAAAGCAATAGCATCACAAATTTCACAAATA
AAGCATTTTTTTCACTGCATTCTAGTTGTGGTTTGTCCAAACTCATCAATGTATCTTATCATGTCTGTAT
ACCGTCGACCTCTAGCTAGAGCTTGGCGTAATCATGGTCATAGCTGTTTCCTGTGTGAAATTGTTATCCG
CTCACAATTCCACACAACATACGAGCCGGAAGCATAAAGTGTAAAGCCTGGGGTGCCTAATGAGTGAGCT
AACTCACATTAATTGCGTTGCGCTCACTGCCCGCTTTCCAGTCGGGAAACCTGTCGTGCCAGCTGCATTA
ATGAATCGGCCAACGCGCGGGGAGAGGCGGTTTGCGTATTGGGCGCTCTTCCGCTTCCTCGCTCACTGAC
TCGCTGCGCTCGGTCGTTCGGCTGCGGCGAGCGGTATCAGCTCACTCAAAGGCGGTAATACGGTTATCCA
CAGAATCAGGGGATAACGCAGGAAAGAACATGTGAGCAAAAGGCCAGCAAAAGGCCAGGAACCGTAAAAA
GGCCGCGTTGCTGGCGTTTTTCCATAGGCTCCGCCCCCCTGACGAGCATCACAAAAATCGACGCTCAAGT
CAGAGGTGGCGAAACCCGACAGGACTATAAAGATACCAGGCGTTTCCCCCTGGAAGCTCCCTCGTGCGCT
CTCCTGTTCCGACCCTGCCGCTTACCGGATACCTGTCCGCCTTTCTCCCTTCGGGAAGCGTGGCGCTTTC
TCATAGCTCACGCTGTAGGTATCTCAGTTCGGTGTAGGTCGTTCGCTCCAAGCTGGGCTGTGTGCACGAA
CCCCCCGTTCAGCCCGACCGCTGCGCCTTATCCGGTAACTATCGTCTTGAGTCCAACCCGGTAAGACACG
ACTTATCGCCACTGGCAGCAGCCACTGGTAACAGGATTAGCAGAGCGAGGTATGTAGGCGGTGCTACAGA
GTTCTTGAAGTGGTGGCCTAACTACGGCTACACTAGAAGAACAGTATTTGGTATCTGCGCTCTGCTGAAG
CCAGTTACCTTCGGAAAAAGAGTTGGTAGCTCTTGATCCGGCAAACAAACCACCGCTGGTAGCGGTTTTT
TTGTTTGCAAGCAGCAGATTACGCGCAGAAAAAAAGGATCTCAAGAAGATCCTTTGATCTTTTCTACGGG
GTCTGACGCTCAGTGGAACGAAAACTCACGTTAAGGGATTTTGGTCATGAGATTATCAAAAAGGATCTTC
ACCTAGATCCTTTTAAATTAAAAATGAAGTTTTAAATCAATCTAAAGTATATATGAGTAAACTTGGTCTG
ACAGTTACCAATGCTTAATCAGTGAGGCACCTATCTCAGCGATCTGTCTATTTCGTTCATCCATAGTTGC
CTGACTCCCCGTCGTGTAGATAACTACGATACGGGAGGGCTTACCATCTGGCCCCAGTGCTGCAATGATA
CCGCGAGACCCACGCTCACCGGCTCCAGATTTATCAGCAATAAACCAGCCAGCCGGAAGGGCCGAGCGCA
GAAGTGGTCCTGCAACTTTATCCGCCTCCATCCAGTCTATTAATTGTTGCCGGGAAGCTAGAGTAAGTAG
TTCGCCAGTTAATAGTTTGCGCAACGTTGTTGCCATTGCTACAGGCATCGTGGTGTCACGCTCGTCGTTT
GGTATGGCTTCATTCAGCTCCGGTTCCCAACGATCAAGGCGAGTTACATGATCCCCCATGTTGTGCAAAA
AAGCGGTTAGCTCCTTCGGTCCTCCGATCGTTGTCAGAAGTAAGTTGGCCGCAGTGTTATCACTCATGGT
TATGGCAGCACTGCATAATTCTCTTACTGTCATGCCATCCGTAAGATGCTTTTCTGTGACTGGTGAGTAC
TCAACCAAGTCATTCTGAGAATAGTGTATGCGGCGACCGAGTTGCTCTTGCCCGGCGTCAATACGGGATA
ATACCGCGCCACATAGCAGAACTTTAAAAGTGCTCATCATTGGAAAACGTTCTTCGGGGCGAAAACTCTC
AAGGATCTTACCGCTGTTGAGATCCAGTTCGATGTAACCCACTCGTGCACCCAACTGATCTTCAGCATCT
TTTACTTTCACCAGCGTTTCTGGGTGAGCAAAAACAGGAAGGCAAAATGCCGCAAAAAAGGGAATAAGGG
CGACACGGAAATGTTGAATACTCATACTCTTCCTTTTTCAATATTATTGAAGCATTTATCAGGGTTATTG
TCTCATGAGCGGATACATATTTGAATGTATTTAGAAAAATAAACAAATAGGGGTTCCGCGCACATTTCCC
CGAAAAGTGCCACCTGACGTC
