>Addgene plasmid #66435 | MRGPRD-Tango | depositor partial sequence | sequence record 113484 | MRGPRD
ATGAACCAGACGCTGAACTCCAGCGGCACTGTTGAGTCTGCTCTGAACTACTCACGGGGGAGTACTGTGC
ATACCGCCTACCTGGTTCTTAGCTCACTTGCCATGTTTACATGCTTGTGCGGCATGGCCGGGAACAGTAT
GGTCATCTGGTTGCTGGGTTTTAGAATGCATCGAAATCCTTTCTGCATCTATATACTGAACCTGGCCGCC
GCCGATCTGCTGTTCCTTTTTAGCATGGCTAGCACCCTGTCACTTGAAACTCAACCCCTCGTAAATACTA
CCGATAAGGTGCACGAGTTGATGAAGAGGCTCATGTATTTTGCCTACACAGTGGGGCTGAGCCTGTTGAC
TGCTATCTCTACACAGCGGTGTCTTAGCGTCTTGTTCCCTATCTGGTTTAAATGTCACCGGCCAAGACAC
CTTAGTGCCTGGGTCTGCGGGCTGCTGTGGACCCTGTGCCTCCTCATGAACGGTCTGACAAGCAGTTTTT
GTTCTAAATTTCTGAAGTTTAATGAAGACCGCTGCTTCCGGGTAGACATGGTTCAGGCAGCTCTGATAAT
GGGAGTGCTTACACCAGTTATGACCCTGTCCTCTCTCACGCTCTTCGTATGGGTGCGCAGAAGTAGCCAA
CAATGGCGGAGACAGCCGACCAGACTTTTCGTCGTGGTGCTTGCAAGTGTCCTGGTATTTCTGATATGTT
CTTTGCCGCTCAGTATATATTGGTTTGTCCTGTACTGGCTTTCATTGCCCCCCGAAATGCAGGTATTGTG
TTTCTCTCTTTCCCGGTTGAGCTCTTCCGTCTCATCAAGTGCTAATCCCGTGATTTACTTTCTGGTAGGG
TCTAGGAGGTCCCACCGGCTGCCAACCAGATCTCTGGGCACCGTGTTGCAGCAGGCTCTTAGGGAGGAGC
CAGAACTTGAGGGAGGGGAAACCCCCACAGTCGGAACTAACGAAATGGGAGCA
