>Addgene plasmid #66435 | MRGPRD-Tango | addgene partial sequence | sequence record 120295 | CMV-F 5'-CGCAAATGGGCGGTAGGCGTG-3'
GCTCTCTGGCTAACTAGAGAACCCACTGCTTACTGGCTTATCGAAATTAATACGACTCACTATAGGGAGA
CCCAAGCTGGCTAGCGTTTAAACTTAAGCTTGGTACCGAGCTCGGATCCACTAGTCCAGTGTGGTGGAAT
TCTGCAGATATCCAGCACAGTGGCGGCCGCGCCACCATGAAGACGATCATCGCCCTGAGCTACATCTTCT
GCCTGGTATTCGCCGACTACAAGGACGATGATGACGCCAGCATCGATATGAACCAGACGCTGAACTCCAG
CGGCACTGTTGAGTCTGCTCTGAACTACTCACGGGGGAGTACTGTGCATACCGCCTACCTGGTTCTTAGC
TCACTTGCCATGTTTACATGCTTGTGCGGCATGGCCGGGAACAGTATGGTCATCTGGTTGCTGGGTTTTA
GAATGCATCGAAATCCTTTCTGCATCTATATACTGAACCTGGCCGCCGCCGATCTGCTGTTCCTTTTTAG
CATGGCTAGCACCCTGTCACTTGAAACTCAACCCCTCGTAAATACTACCGATAAGGTGCACGAGTTGATG
AAGAGGCTCATGTATTTTGCCTACACAGTGGGGCTGAGCCTGTTGACTGCTATCTCTACACAGCGGTGTC
TTAGCGTCTTGTTCCCTATCTGGTTTAAATGTCACCGGCCAAGACACCTTAGTGCCTGGGTCTGCGGGCT
GCTGTGGACCCTGTGCCTCCTCATGAACGGTCTGACAAGCAGTTTTTGTTCTAAATTTCTGAAGTTTAAT
GAAGACCGCTGCTTCCGGGTAGACATGGTTCAGGCAGCTCTGATAATGGGAGTGCTTACACCAGTTATGA
CCCTGTCCTCTCTCACGCTCTTCGTATGGGTGCGCAGAAGTAGCCAACAATGGCGGAGACAGCC
