>Addgene plasmid #66435 | MRGPRD-Tango | addgene partial sequence | sequence record 120296 | Tet-R 5'-GGCGAGTTTACGGGTTGTTA-3'
GCTCTAATGCGCTGTTAATCACTTTACTTTTATCTAATCTTAGCTGGAAGTACAGGTTCTCACCGGTCGA
TGAAGTGTCCTTGGCCAGGGAGGAGCTGGCGGTGGTGCAGGACTCATCTTGGGGACCCAGGCTGGGTGGG
GTGCGTCCACCGGTATCGATTGCTCCCATTTCGTTAGTTCCGACTGTGGGGGTTTCCCCTCCCTCAAGTT
CTGGCTCCTCCCTAAGAGCCTGCTGCAACACGGTGCCCAGAGATCTGGTTGGCAGCCGGTGGGACCTCCT
AGACCCTACCAGAAAGTAAATCACGGGATTAGCACTTGATGAGACGGAAGAGCTCAACCGGGAAAGAGAG
AAACACAATACCTGCATTTCGGGGGGCAATGAAAGCCAGTACAGGACAAACCAATATATACTGAGCGGCA
AAGAACATATCAGAAATACCAGGACACTTGCAAGCACCACGACGAAAAGTCTGGTCGGCTGTCTCCGCCA
TTGTTGGCTACTTCTGCGCACCCATACGAAGAGCGTGAGAGAGGACAGGGTCATAACTGGTGTAAGCACT
CCCATTATCAGAGCTGCCTGAACCATGTCTACCCGGAAGCAGCGGTCTTCATTAAACTTCAGAAATTTAG
AACAAAAACTGCTTGTCAGACCGTTCATGAGGAGGCACAGGGTCCACAGCAGCCCGCAGACCCAGGCACT
AAGGTGTCTTGGCCGGTGACATTTAAACCAGATAGGGAACAAGACGCTAAGACACCGCTGTGTAGAGATA
GCAGTCAACAGGCTCAGCCCCACTGTGTAGGCAAAATACATGAGCCTCTTCATCAACTCGTGCACCTTAT
CGGTAGTATTTACGAGGGGTTGAGTTTCAAGTGACAGGGTGCTAGCCATGCTAAAAAGGAACAGCAGATC
GGCGGCGGCCAGGTTCAGTATATAGATGCAGAAAGGATTTCGATGCATTCTAAAACCCAGCAACCAGATG
A
