[The description below was written by a language model from this plasmid's Addgene catalogue record.]
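Description:
MRGPRD-Tango is a mammalian expression plasmid from the PRESTO-Tango collection, built on an "empty Tango" backbone of about 6.6 kb that was itself derived from pcDNA3.1(+). It is maintained in E. coli as a high-copy plasmid under ampicillin selection. It also carries a neomycin resistance marker, so transfected mammalian cells can be selected with G418. The insert is the 963 bp coding sequence of human MRGPRD (also known as MRGD or TGR7), a MAS-related G protein-coupled receptor. It is expressed from the CMV promoter and has an N-terminal FLAG tag supplied by the backbone, which can be used to detect the receptor.

The receptor was cloned in with NotI at the 5′ end and XhoI at the 3′ end. The depositor comments place a tTA (tetracycline transactivator) sequence within the cassette. They also note that most vectors in the series carry an XbaI site rather than XhoI downstream of tTA, so the site actually present in a given plasmid should be confirmed by sequencing. The record does not list the remaining elements of the Tango module. The stated purpose is that arrestin translocation to the activated receptor leads to transcriptional activation, which turns ligand-induced arrestin recruitment into a transcriptional readout that does not depend on the receptor's G protein coupling.

The plasmid is intended for parallel screening of compounds across the human GPCR repertoire. It was produced under a programme that develops tools for understudied members of drug-targeted protein families, including non-olfactory GPCRs such as MRGPRD.
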