Addgene plasmid #66435: MRGPRD-Tango
Purpose: Expression of G protein-coupled receptors for PRESTO-Tango: parallel receptorome expression and screening via transcriptional output, with transcriptional activation following arrestin translocation
Depositing lab: Bryan Roth. Publication: PRESTO-Tango as an open-source resource for interrogation of the druggable human GPCRome. Kroeze WK, Sassano MF, Huang XP, Lansu K, McCorvy JD, Giguere PM, Sciaky N, Roth BL. Nat Struct Mol Biol. 2015 May;22(5):362-9. doi: 10.1038/nsmb.3014. Epub 2015 Apr 20. PubMed 25895059.
Backbone
  Vector backbone: empty Tango
  Backbone size w/o insert (bp): 6632
  Vector type: Mammalian Expression
  Selectable markers: Neomycin (select with G418)
Growth in bacteria
  Bacterial resistance: Ampicillin, 100 μg/mL
  Growth temperature: 37°C
  Growth strain: DH5alpha
  Copy number: High Copy
Gene/Insert
  Gene/Insert name: MRGPRD
  Species: H. sapiens (human)
  Insert size (bp): 963
  Entrez Gene: MRGPRD (a.k.a. MRGD, TGR7)
  Promoter: CMV
  Tag / fusion protein: FLAG (N terminal on backbone)
  Cloning method: Restriction Enzyme; 5′ cloning site NotI (not destroyed); 3′ cloning site XhoI (unknown if destroyed)
  Sequencing primers: 5′ CMV-F; 3′ Tet-R
Terms and licenses: Academic/Nonprofit Terms; Industry Terms: Not Available to Industry
Depositor comments: Please note: Most of the PRESTO-Tango vectors do not contain the XhoI cut site downstream of the tTA sequence and instead carry an XbaI site. If you need to perform an XhoI digest we recommend sequencing with a forward primer at the C-terminus of tTA to determine which of the two sites is present. Suggested primer: 5-gagctccacttagacggcgagg-3. Original backbone was pcDNA3.1(+). These plasmids were generated as part of the Illuminating the Druggable Genome (IDG) program sponsored by the NIH Common Fund. The goal of this program is to identify, gather, and distribute information and resources for proteins that currently are not well-studied yet belong to commonly drug-targeted protein families: protein kinases, non-olfactory G-protein coupled receptors (GPCRs), and ion channels. The IDG program is designed to develop fundamental research tools for understudied proteins, elucidate their function, and disseminate the IDG-related resources and data to the greater scientific community.
How to cite: MRGPRD-Tango was a gift from Bryan Roth (Addgene plasmid # 66435 ; http://n2t.net/addgene:66435 ; RRID:Addgene_66435)
